>Addgene plasmid #249154 | pSA144 HBB_IVS2-Cas9-BFP with core cHS4 insulators | addgene full sequence | sequence record 496518 | Addgene NGS Result
GAAGATCCTTTGATCTTTTCTACGGGGTCTGACGCTCAGTGGAACGAAAACTCACGTTAAGGGATTTTGG
TCATGAGATTATCAAAAAGGATCTTCACCTAGATCCTTTTAAATTAAAAATGAAGTTTTAAATCAATCTA
AAGTATATATGAGTAAACTTGGTCTGACAGTTACCAATGCTTAATCAGTGAGGCACCTATCTCAGCGATC
TGTCTATTTCGTTCATCCATAGTTGCATTTAAATTTCCGAACTCTCCAAGGCCCTCGTCGGAAAATCTTC
AAACCTTTCGTCCGATCCATCTTGCAGGCTACCTCTCGAACGAACTATCGCAAGTCTCTTGGCCGGCCTT
GCGCCTTGGCTATTGCTTGGCAGCGCCTATCGCCAGGTATTACTCCAATCCCGAATATCCGAGATCGGGA
TCACCCGAGAGAAGTTCAACCTACATCCTCAATCCCGATCTATCCGAGATCCGAGGAATATCGAAATCGG
GGCGCGCCTGGCCTCCGCGCCGGGTTTTGGCGCCTCCCGCGGGCGCCCCCCTCGTCACGGCGAGCGCTGC
CACGTCAGACGAAGGGCGCAGGAGCGTCCTGATCCTTCCGCCCGGACGCTCAGGACAGCGGCCCGCTGCT
CATAAGACTCGGCCTTAGAACCCCAGTATCAGCAGAAGGACATTTTAGGACGGGACTTGGGTGACTCTAG
GGCACTGGTTTTCTTTCCAGAGAGCGGAACAGGCGAGGAAAAGTAGTCCCTTCTCGGCGATTCTGCGGAG
GGATCTCCGTGGGGCGGTGAACGCCGATGATTATATAAGGACGCGCCGGGTGTGGCACAGCTAGTTCCGT
CGCAGCCGGGATTTGGGTCGCGGTTCTTGTTTGTGGATCGCTGTGATCGTCACTTGGTGAGTAGCGGGCT
GCTGGGCTGGCCGGGGCTTTCGTGGCCGCCGGGCCGCTCGGTGGGACGGAAGCGTGTGGAGAGACCGCCA
AGGGCTGTAGTCTGGGTCCGCGAGCAAGGTTGCCCTGAACTGGGGGTTGGGGGGAGCGCAGCAAAATGGC
GGCTGTTCCCGAGTCTTGAATGGAAGACGCTTGTGAGGCGGGCTGTGAGGTCGTTGAAACAAGGTGGGGG
GCATGGTGGGCGGCAAGAACCCAAGGTCTTGAGCCCTTCGCTAATGCGGGAAAGCTCTTATTCGGGTGAG
ATGGGCTGGGCACCATCTGGGGACCCTGACGTGAAGTTTGTCACTGACTGGAGAACTCGGTTTGTCGTCT
GTTGCGGGGGCGGCAGTTATGGCGGTGCCGTTGGGCAGTGCACCCGTACCTTTGGGAGCGCGCGCCCTCG
TCGTGTCGTGACGTCACCCGTTCTGTTGGCTTATAATGCAGGGTGGGGCCACCTGCCGGTAGGTGTGCGG
TAGGCTTTTCTCCGTCGCAGGACGCAGGGTTCGGGCCTAGGGTAGGCTCTCCTGAATCGACAGGCGCCGG
ACCTCTGGTGAGGGGAGGGATAAGTGAGGCGTCAGTTTCTTTGGTCGGTTTTATGTACCTATCTTCTTAA
GTAGCTGAAGCTCCGGTTTTGAACTATGCGCTCGGGGTTGGCGAGTGTGTTTTGTGAAGTTTTTTAGGCA
CCTTTTGAAATGTAATCATTTGGGTCAATATGTAATTTTCAGTGTTAGACTTGTAAATTGTCCGCTAAAT
TCTGGCCGTTTTTGGCTTTTTTGTTAGACAACATGGCCAAGCCTTTGTCTCAAGAAGAATCCACCCTCAT
TGAAAGAGCAACGGCTACAATCAACAGCATCCCCATCTCTGAAGACTACAGCGTCGCCAGCGCAGCTCTC
TCTAGCGACGGCCGCATCTTCACTGGTGTCAATGTATATCATTTTACTGGGGGACCTTGTGCAGAACTCG
TGGTGCTGGGCACTGCTGCTGCTGCGGCAGCTGGCAACCTGACTTGTATCGTCGCGATCGGAAATGAGAA
CAGGGGCATCTTGAGCCCCTGCGGACGGTGCCGACAGGTGCTTCTCGATCTGCATCCTGGGATCAAAGCC
ATAGTGAAGGACAGTGATGGACAGCCGACGGCAGTTGGGATTCGTGAATTGCTGCCCTCTGGTTATGTGT
GGGAGGGCTAAGCTAGTATGTAAGCCTAGTCTTAGATAATAAAATCGCTATCCATCGAAGATGGATGTGT
GTTGGTTTTTTGTGTGTGTAACGCTAGGCGCGCCTGGTGTACCGAGAACGATCCTCTCAGTGCGAGTCTC
GACGATCCATATCGTTGCTTGGCAGTCAGCCAGTCGGAATCCAGCTTGGGACCCAGGAAGTCCAATCGTC
AGATATTGTACTCAAGCCTGGTCACGGCAGCGTACCGATCTGTTTAAACCTAGATATTGATAGTCTGATC
GGTCAACGTATAATCGAGTCCTAGCTTTTGCAAACATCTATCAAGAGACAGGATCAGCAGGAGGCTTTCG
CATGAGTATTCAACATTTCCGTGTCGCCCTTATTCCCTTTTTTGCGGCATTTTGCCTTCCTGTTTTTGCT
CACCCAGAAACGCTGGTGAAAGTAAAAGATGCTGAAGATCAGTTGGGTGCGCGAGTGGGTTACATCGAAC
TGGATCTCAACAGCGGTAAGATCCTTGAGAGTTTTCGCCCCGAAGAACGCTTTCCAATGATGAGCACTTT
TAAAGTTCTGCTATGTGGCGCGGTATTATCCCGTATTGACGCCGGGCAAGAGCAACTCGGTCGCCGCATA
CACTATTCTCAGAATGACTTGGTTGAGTATTCACCAGTCACAGAAAAGCATCTTACGGATGGCATGACAG
TAAGAGAATTATGCAGTGCTGCCATAACCATGAGTGATAACACTGCGGCCAACTTACTTCTGACAACGAT
TGGAGGACCGAAGGAGCTAACCGCTTTTTTGCACAACATGGGGGATCATGTAACTCGCCTTGATCGTTGG
GAACCGGAGCTGAATGAAGCCATACCAAACGACGAGCGTGACACCACGATGCCTGTAGCAATGGCAACAA
CCTTGCGTAAACTATTAACTGGCGAACTACTTACTCTAGCTTCCCGGCAACAGTTGATAGACTGGATGGA
GGCGGATAAAGTTGCAGGACCACTTCTGCGCTCGGCCCTTCCGGCTGGCTGGTTTATTGCTGATAAATCT
GGAGCCGGTGAGCGTGGGTCTCGCGGTATCATTGCAGCACTGGGGCCAGATGGTAAGCCCTCCCGTATCG
TAGTTATCTACACGACGGGGAGTCAGGCAACTATGGATGAACGAAATAGACAGATCGCTGAGATAGGTGC
CTCACTGATTAAGCATTGGTAACCGATTCTAGGTGCATTGGCGCAGAAAAAAATGCCTGATGCGACGCTG
CGCGTCTTATACTCCCACATATGCCAGATTCAGCAACGGATACGGCTTCCCCAACTTGCCCACTTCCATA
CGTGTCCTCCTTACCAGAAATTTATCCTTAAGATCCCGAATCGTTTAAACTCGACTCTGGCTCTATCGAA
TCTCCGTCGTTTCGAGCTTACGCGAACAGCCGTGGCGCTCATTTGCTCGTCGGGCATCGAATCTCGTCAG
CTATCGTCAGCTTACCTTTTTGGCAGCGATCGCGGCTCCCGACATCTTGGACCATTAGCTCCACAGGTAT
CTTCTTCCCTCTAGTGGTCATAACAGCAGCTTCAGCTACCTCTCAATTCAAAAAACCCCTCAAGACCCGT
TTAGAGGCCCCAAGGGGTTATGCTATCAATCGTTGCGTTACACACACAAAAAACCAACACACATCCATCT
TCGATGGATAGCGATTTTATTATCTAACTGCTGATCGAGTGTAGCCCTTAACCGCTTTTGAATGTCCGTC
TTAGTTAATCCCTAATTGAACGCTCCAAAAGGTGACTTCCAATAGGGATTTATTCCTTTTAAAATTAACG
GCATAATCGTAGATCGCATGCTTTTCCCCGTATCCCCCCAGGTGTCTGCAGGCTCAAAGAGCAGCGAGAA
GCGTTCAGAGGAAAGCGATCCCGTGCCACCTTCCCCGTGCCCGGGCTGTCCCCGCACGCTGCCGGCTCGG
GGATGCGGGGGGAGCGCCGGACCGGAGCGGAGCCCCGGGCGGCTCGCTGCTGCCCCCTAGCGGGGGAGGG
ACGTAATTACATCCCTGGGGGCTTTGGGGGGGGGCTGTCCCTGCTAGCTCGTGAGGCTCCGGTGCCCGTC
AGTGGGCAGAGCGCACATCGCCCACAGTCCCCGAGAAGTTGGGGGGAGGGGTCGGCAATTGAACCGGTGC
CTAGAGAAGGTGGCGCGGGGTAAACTGGGAAAGTGATGTCGTGTACTGGCTCCGCCTTTTTCCCGAGGGT
GGGGGAGAACCGTATATAAGTGCACTAGTCGCCGTGAACGTTCTTTTTCGCAACGGGTTTGCCGCCAGAA
CACAGGTAAGTGCCGTGTGTGGTTCCCGCGGGCCTGGCCTCTTTACGGGTTATGGCCCTTGCGTGCCTTG
AATTACTTCCACCTGGCTGCAGTACGTGATTCTTGATCCCGAGCTTCGGGTTGGAAGTGGGTGGGAGAGT
TCGTGGCCTTGCGCTTAAGGAGCCCCTTCGCCTCGTGCTTGAGTTGTGGCCTGGCCTGGGCGCTGGGGCC
GCCGCGTGCGAATCTGGTGGCACCTTCGCGCCTGTCTCGCTGCTTTCGATAAGTCTCTAGCCATTTAAAA
TTTTTGATGACCTGCTGCGACGCTTTTTTTCTGGCAAGATAGTCTTGTAAATGCGGGCCAAGATCAGCAC
ACTGGTATTTCGGTTTTTGGGGCCGCGGGCGGCGACGGGGCCCGTGCGTCCCAGCGCACATGTTCGGCGA
GGCGGGGCCTGCGAGCGCGGCCACCGAGAATCGGACGGGGGTAGTCTCAAGCTGCCCGGCCTGCTCTGGT
GCCTGGCCTCGCGCCGCCGTGTATCGCCCCGCCCTGGGCGGCAAGGCTGGCCCGGTCGGCACCAGTTGCG
TGAGCGGAAAGATGGCCGCTTCCCGGCCCTGCTGCAGGGAGCACAAAATGGAGGACGCGGCGCTCGGGAG
AGCGGGCGGGTGAGTCACCCACACAAAGGAAAAGGGCCTTTCCGTCCTCAGCCGTCGCTTCATGTGACTC
CACGGAGTACCGGGCGCCGTCCAGGCACCTCGATTAGTTCTCCAGCTTTTGGAGTACGTCGTCTTTAGGT
TGGGGGGAGGGGTTTTATGCGATGGAGTTTCCCCACACTGAGTGGGTGGAGACTGAAGTTAGGCCAGCTT
GGCACTTGATGTAATTCTCCTTGGAATTTGCCCTTTTTGAGTTTGGATCTTGGTTCATTCTCAAGCCTCA
GACAGTGGTTCAAAGTTTTTTTCTTCCATTTCAGGTGTCGTGAAAACTACCCCTAAAAGCCAAAAGATCT
TTGTCGATCCTACCATCCACTCGACACACCCGCCAGCGGCCGCTGCCAAGCTTGCTAGGAATTCCGCGTC
TGCAGGATATCAAGCTTGCGGTACGTGAGTCTATGGGACGCTTGATGTTTTCTTTCCCCTTCTTTTCTAT
GGTTAAGTTCATGTCATAGGAAGGGGATAAGTAACAGGGTACAGTTTAGAATGGGAAACAGACGAATGAT
TGCATCAGTGTGGAAGTCTCAGGATCGTTTTAGTTTCTTTTATTTGCTGTTCATAACAATTGTTTTCTTT
TGTTTAATTCTTGCTTTCTTTTTTTTTCTTCTCCGCAATTTTTACTATTATACTTAATGCCTTAACATTG
TGTATAACAAAAGGAAATATCTCTGAGATACATTAAGTAACTTAAAAAAAAACTTTACACAGTCTGCCTA
GTACATTACTATTTGGAATATATGTGTGCTTATTTGCATATTCATAATCTCCCTACTTTATTTTCTTTTA
TTTTTAATTGATACATAATCATTATACATATTTATGGGTTAAAGTGTAATGTTTTAATATGTGTACACAT
ATTGACCAAATCAGGGTAATTTTGCATTTGTAATTTTAAAAAATGCTTTCTTCTTTTAATATACTTTTTT
GTTTATCTTATTTCTAATACTTTCCCTAATCTCTTTCTTTCAGGGCAATAATGATACAATGTATCATGCC
TCTTTGCACCATTCTAAAGAATAACAGTGATAATTTCTGGGTTAAGGCAATAGCAATATCTCTGCATATA
AATATTTCTGCATATAAATTGTAACTGATGTAAGAGGTTTCATATTGCTAATAGCAGCTACAATCCAGCT
ACCATTCTGCTTTTATTTTATGGTTGGGATAAGGCTGGATTATTCTGAGTCCAAGCTAGGCCCTTTTGCT
AATCATGTTCATACCTCTTATCTTCCTCCCACAGCGCGGGCCCGGCCACCATGGACAAGAAGTACAGCAT
CGGCCTGGACATCGGCACCAACTCTGTGGGCTGGGCCGTGATCACCGACGAGTACAAGGTGCCCAGCAAG
AAATTCAAGGTGCTGGGCAACACCGACCGGCACAGCATCAAGAAGAACCTGATCGGCGCCCTGCTGTTCG
ACAGCGGAGAAACAGCCGAGGCCACCCGGCTGAAGAGAACCGCCAGAAGAAGATACACCAGACGGAAGAA
CCGGATCTGCTATCTGCAAGAGATCTTCAGCAACGAGATGGCCAAGGTGGACGACAGCTTCTTCCACAGA
CTGGAAGAGTCCTTCCTGGTGGAAGAGGATAAGAAGCACGAGCGGCACCCCATCTTCGGCAACATCGTGG
ACGAGGTGGCCTACCACGAGAAGTACCCCACCATCTACCACCTGAGAAAGAAACTGGTGGACAGCACCGA
CAAGGCCGACCTGCGGCTGATCTATCTGGCCCTGGCCCACATGATCAAGTTCCGGGGCCACTTCCTGATC
GAGGGCGACCTGAACCCCGACAACAGCGACGTGGACAAGCTGTTCATCCAGCTGGTGCAGACCTACAACC
AGCTGTTCGAGGAAAACCCCATCAACGCCAGCGGCGTGGACGCCAAGGCCATCCTGTCTGCCAGACTGAG
CAAGAGCAGACGGCTGGAAAATCTGATCGCCCAGCTGCCCGGCGAGAAGAAGAATGGCCTGTTCGGCAAC
CTGATTGCCCTGAGCCTGGGCCTGACCCCCAACTTCAAGAGCAACTTCGACCTGGCCGAGGATGCCAAAC
TGCAGCTGAGCAAGGACACCTACGACGACGACCTGGACAACCTGCTGGCCCAGATCGGCGACCAGTACGC
CGACCTGTTTCTGGCCGCCAAGAACCTGTCCGACGCCATCCTGCTGAGCGACATCCTGAGAGTGAACACC
GAGATCACCAAGGCCCCCCTGAGCGCCTCTATGATCAAGAGATACGACGAGCACCACCAGGACCTGACCC
TGCTGAAAGCTCTCGTGCGGCAGCAGCTGCCTGAGAAGTACAAAGAGATTTTCTTCGACCAGAGCAAGAA
CGGCTACGCCGGCTACATCGATGGCGGAGCCAGCCAGGAAGAGTTCTACAAGTTCATCAAGCCCATCCTG
GAAAAGATGGACGGCACCGAGGAACTGCTCGTGAAGCTGAACAGAGAGGACCTGCTGCGGAAGCAGCGGA
CCTTCGACAACGGCAGCATCCCCCACCAGATCCACCTGGGAGAGCTGCACGCCATTCTGCGGCGGCAGGA
AGATTTTTACCCATTCCTGAAGGACAACCGGGAAAAGATCGAGAAGATCCTGACCTTCCGCATCCCCTAC
TACGTGGGCCCTCTGGCCAGGGGAAACAGCAGATTCGCCTGGATGACCAGAAAGAGCGAGGAAACCATCA
CCCCCTGGAACTTCGAGGAAGTGGTGGACAAGGGCGCCAGCGCCCAGAGCTTCATCGAGCGGATGACCAA
CTTCGATAAGAACCTGCCCAACGAGAAGGTGCTGCCCAAGCACAGCCTGCTGTACGAGTACTTCACCGTG
TACAACGAGCTGACCAAAGTGAAATACGTGACCGAGGGAATGAGAAAGCCCGCCTTCCTGAGCGGCGAGC
AGAAAAAAGCCATCGTGGACCTGCTGTTCAAGACCAACCGGAAAGTGACCGTGAAGCAGCTGAAAGAGGA
CTACTTCAAGAAAATCGAGTGCTTCGACTCCGTGGAAATCTCCGGCGTGGAAGATCGGTTCAACGCCTCC
CTGGGCACATACCACGATCTGCTGAAAATTATCAAGGACAAGGACTTCCTGGACAATGAGGAAAACGAGG
ACATTCTGGAAGATATCGTGCTGACCCTGACACTGTTTGAGGACAGAGAGATGATCGAGGAACGGCTGAA
AACCTATGCCCACCTGTTCGACGACAAAGTGATGAAGCAGCTGAAGCGGCGGAGATACACCGGCTGGGGC
AGGCTGAGCCGGAAGCTGATCAACGGCATCCGGGACAAGCAGTCCGGCAAGACAATCCTGGATTTCCTGA
AGTCCGACGGCTTCGCCAACAGAAACTTCATGCAGCTGATCCACGACGACAGCCTGACCTTTAAAGAGGA
CATCCAGAAAGCCCAGGTGTCCGGCCAGGGCGATAGCCTGCACGAGCACATTGCCAATCTGGCCGGCAGC
CCCGCCATTAAGAAGGGCATCCTGCAGACAGTGAAGGTGGTGGACGAGCTCGTGAAAGTGATGGGCCGGC
ACAAGCCCGAGAACATCGTGATCGAAATGGCCAGAGAGAACCAGACCACCCAGAAGGGACAGAAGAACAG
CCGCGAGAGAATGAAGCGGATCGAAGAGGGCATCAAAGAGCTGGGCAGCCAGATCCTGAAAGAACACCCC
GTGGAAAACACCCAGCTGCAGAACGAGAAGCTGTACCTGTACTACCTGCAGAATGGGCGGGATATGTACG
TGGACCAGGAACTGGACATCAACCGGCTGTCCGACTACGATGTGGACCATATCGTGCCTCAGAGCTTTCT
GAAGGACGACTCCATCGATAACAAAGTGCTGACTCGGAGCGACAAGAACCGGGGCAAGAGCGACAACGTG
CCCTCCGAAGAGGTCGTGAAGAAGATGAAGAACTACTGGCGCCAGCTGCTGAATGCCAAGCTGATTACCC
AGAGGAAGTTCGACAATCTGACCAAGGCCGAGAGAGGCGGCCTGAGCGAACTGGATAAGGCCGGCTTCAT
CAAGAGACAGCTGGTGGAAACCCGGCAGATCACAAAGCACGTGGCACAGATCCTGGACTCCCGGATGAAC
ACTAAGTACGACGAGAACGACAAACTGATCCGGGAAGTGAAAGTGATCACCCTGAAGTCCAAGCTGGTGT
CCGATTTCCGGAAGGATTTCCAGTTTTACAAAGTGCGCGAGATCAACAACTACCACCACGCCCACGACGC
CTACCTGAACGCCGTCGTGGGAACCGCCCTGATCAAAAAGTACCCTAAGCTGGAAAGCGAGTTCGTGTAC
GGCGACTACAAGGTGTACGACGTGCGGAAGATGATCGCCAAGAGCGAGCAGGAAATCGGCAAGGCTACCG
CCAAGTACTTCTTCTACAGCAACATCATGAACTTTTTCAAGACCGAGATTACCCTGGCCAACGGCGAGAT
CCGGAAGCGGCCTCTGATCGAGACAAACGGCGAAACAGGCGAGATCGTGTGGGATAAGGGCCGGGACTTT
GCCACCGTGCGGAAAGTGCTGTCTATGCCCCAAGTGAATATCGTGAAAAAGACCGAGGTGCAGACAGGCG
GCTTCAGCAAAGAGTCTATCCTGCCCAAGAGGAACAGCGACAAGCTGATCGCCAGAAAGAAGGACTGGGA
CCCTAAGAAGTACGGCGGCTTCGACAGCCCCACCGTGGCCTATTCTGTGCTGGTGGTGGCCAAAGTGGAA
AAGGGCAAGTCCAAGAAACTGAAGAGTGTGAAAGAGCTGCTGGGGATCACCATCATGGAAAGAAGCAGCT
TCGAGAAGAATCCCATCGACTTTCTGGAAGCCAAGGGCTACAAAGAAGTGAAAAAGGACCTGATCATCAA
GCTGCCTAAGTACTCCCTGTTCGAGCTGGAAAACGGCCGGAAGAGAATGCTGGCCTCTGCCGGCGAACTG
CAGAAGGGAAACGAACTGGCCCTGCCCTCCAAATATGTGAACTTCCTGTACCTGGCCAGCCACTATGAGA
AGCTGAAGGGCTCCCCCGAGGATAATGAGCAGAAACAGCTGTTTGTGGAACAGCACAAACACTACCTGGA
CGAGATCATCGAGCAGATCAGCGAGTTCTCCAAGAGAGTGATCCTGGCCGACGCTAATCTGGACAAGGTG
CTGAGCGCCTACAACAAGCACAGAGACAAGCCTATCAGAGAGCAGGCCGAGAATATCATCCACCTGTTTA
CCCTGACCAATCTGGGAGCCCCTGCCGCCTTCAAGTACTTTGACACCACCATCGACCGGAAGAGGTACAC
CAGCACCAAAGAGGTGCTGGACGCCACCCTGATCCACCAGAGCATCACCGGCCTGTACGAGACACGGATC
GACCTGTCTCAGCTGGGAGGCGACGCCTATCCCTATGACGTGCCCGATTATGCCAGCCTGGGCAGCGGCT
CCCCCAAGAAAAAACGCAAGGTGGAAGATCCTAAGAAAAAGCGGAAAGTGGACGGCATTGGTAGTGGGAG
CAACGGCAGCAGCGGATCCAGCGAGCTGATTAAGGAGAACATGCACATGAAGCTGTACATGGAGGGCACC
GTGGACAACCATCACTTCAAGTGCACATCCGAGGGCGAAGGCAAGCCCTACGAGGGCACCCAGACCATGA
GAATCAAGGTGGTCGAGGGCGGCCCTCTCCCCTTCGCCTTCGACATCCTGGCTACTAGCTTCCTCTACGG
CAGCAAGACCTTCATCAACCACACCCAGGGCATCCCCGACTTCTTCAAGCAGTCCTTCCCTGAGGGCTTC
ACATGGGAGAGAGTCACCACATACGAAGACGGGGGCGTGCTGACCGCTACCCAGGACACCAGCCTCCAGG
ACGGCTGCCTCATCTACAACGTCAAGATCAGAGGGGTGAACTTCACATCCAACGGCCCTGTGATGCAGAA
GAAAACACTCGGCTGGGAGGCCTTCACCGAGACGCTGTACCCCGCTGACGGCGGCCTGGAAGGCAGAAAC
GACATGGCCCTGAAGCTCGTGGGCGGGAGCCATCTGATCGCAAACATCAAGACCACATATAGATCCAAGA
AACCCGCTAAGAACCTCAAGATGCCTGGCGTCTACTATGTGGACTACAGACTGGAAAGAATCAAGGAGGC
CAACAACGAGACCTACGTCGAGCAGCACGAGGTGGCAGTGGCCAGATACTGCGACCTCCCTAGCAAACTG
GGGCACAAGCTTAATTAGTAACTAGCTTGACTGACTGAGATACAGCGTACCTTCAGCTCACAGACATGAT
AAGATACATTGATGAGTTTGGACAAACCACAACTAGAATGCAGTGAAAAAAATGCTTTATTTGTGAAATT
TGTGATGCTATTGCTTTATTTGTAACCATTATAAGCTGCAATAAACAAGTTAGGGACAGCCCCCCCCCAA
AGCCCCCAGGGATGTAATTACGTCCCTCCCCCGCTAGGGGGCAGCAGCGAGCCGCCCGGGGCTCCGCTCC
GGTCCGGCGCTCCCCCCGCATCCCCGAGCCGGCAGCGTGCGGGGACAGCCCGGGCACGGGGAAGGTGGCA
CGGGATCGCTTTCCTCTGAACGCTTCTCGCTGCTCTTTGAGCCTGCAGACACCTGGGGGGATACGGGGAA
AATTAATTAACCAGTCAAGTCAGCTACTTGGCGAGATCGACTTGTCTGGGTTTCGACTACGCTCAGAATT
GCGTCAGTCAAGTTCGATCTGGTCCTTGCTATTGCACCCGTTCTCCGATTACGAGTTTCATTTAAATCAT
GTGAGCAAAAGGCCAGCAAAAGGCCAGGAACCGTAAAAAGGCCGCGTTGCTGGCGTTTTTCCATAGGCTC
CGCCCCCCTGACGAGCATCACAAAAATCGACGCTCAAGTCAGAGGTGGCGAAACCCGACAGGACTATAAA
GATACCAGGCGTTTCCCCCTGGAAGCTCCCTCGTGCGCTCTCCTGTTCCGACCCTGCCGCTTACCGGATA
CCTGTCCGCCTTTCTCCCTTCGGGAAGCGTGGCGCTTTCTCATAGCTCACGCTGTAGGTATCTCAGTTCG
GTGTAGGTCGTTCGCTCCAAGCTGGGCTGTGTGCACGAACCCCCCGTTCAGCCCGACCGCTGCGCCTTAT
CCGGTAACTATCGTCTTGAGTCCAACCCGGTAAGACACGACTTATCGCCACTGGCAGCAGCCACTGGTAA
CAGGATTAGCAGAGCGAGGTATGTAGGCGGTGCTACAGAGTTCTTGAAGTGGTGGCCTAACTACGGCTAC
ACTAGAAGAACAGTATTTGGTATCTGCGCTCTGCTGAAGCCAGTTACCTTCGGAAAAAGAGTTGGTAGCT
CTTGATCCGGCAAACAAACCACCGCTGGTAGCGGTGGTTTTTTTGTTTGCAAGCAGCAGATTACGCGCAG
AAAAAAAGGATCTCAA
Features (pLannotate 1.2.2; 16 found; start..end, strand, type, name):
    172..236     -  CDS            bla(M) (fragment): β-lactamase lacking the signal sequence; bla(M); allows cytosolic expression of β-lactamase
    500..1709    +  promoter       UbC promoter: human ubiquitin C promoter
   1713..2111    +  CDS            BSD: blasticidin S deaminase; Aspergillus terreus BSD; confers resistance to blasticidin
   2138..2186    +  polyA_signal   poly(A) signal: synthetic polyadenylation signal
   2452..3312    +  CDS            AmpR: β-lactamase; bla; confers resistance to ampicillin, carbenicillin, and related antibiotics
   3325..3461    +  terminator     rrnG terminator: transcription terminator from the E. coli ribosomal RNA rrnG operon (Albrechtsen et al., 1991)
   3613..3684    +  misc_feature   5' β-globin insulator: insulator upstream of the human β-globin locus (Farrell et al., 2002)
   3689..3735    -  terminator     T7 terminator: transcription terminator for bacteriophage T7 RNA polymerase
   3753..3801    -  polyA_signal   poly(A) signal: synthetic polyadenylation signal
   4185..5363    +  promoter       EF-1α promoter: strong constitutive promoter for human elongation factor EF-1α
   5485..5573    +  intron         β-globin intron (fragment): internally truncated intron from human β-globin
   5943..6334    +  intron         β-globin intron (fragment): internally truncated intron from human β-globin
   6351..10454   +  CDS            cas9: CAS9_STRP1 - Also known as csn1 From Streptococcus pyogenes serotype M1.
  10590..11287   +  CDS            TagBFP (fragment): monomeric blue fluorescent protein mammalian codon-optimized
  11340..11461   -  polyA_signal   SV40 poly(A) signal: SV40 polyadenylation signal
  11888..12476   -  rep_origin     ori: high-copy-number ColE1/pMB1/pBR322/pUC origin of replication
