[The description below was written by a language model from this plasmid's Addgene catalogue record and pLannotate feature annotations shown in this document.]
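Description:
pSA144 HBB_IVS2-Cas9-BFP with core cHS4 insulators is a 12.5 kb mammalian expression and CRISPR plasmid built on the pPD008 backbone. It is catalogued as donor DNA for Cp36-mediated recombination, meaning it is intended to be integrated into a mammalian genome through a Cp36 recombination site rather than delivered as a virus. That site is named in the record but is not picked out in the automated feature table. In bacteria the plasmid replicates from a high-copy ColE1/pUC-type origin and is selected with ampicillin via an AmpR gene followed by an rrnG terminator. A short β-lactamase fragment elsewhere in the backbone appears to be a remnant.

The main payload is a human EF-1α promoter driving Streptococcus pyogenes Cas9 followed by TagBFP, which gives a blue fluorescent readout of nuclease expression. How the two coding sequences are joined is not specified in the record. Between the promoter and the Cas9 coding sequence, in the 5' UTR, sits the second intron (IVS2) of human β-globin (HBB), which the annotation detects as two β-globin intron fragments. An SV40 poly(A) signal is annotated downstream of TagBFP, though on the opposite strand. A separate cassette uses the human ubiquitin C promoter to express blasticidin S deaminase with a synthetic poly(A) signal, allowing blasticidin selection of cells carrying the construct. According to the catalogue, the cassette is flanked by core cHS4 insulators, elements used to shield transgenes from position effects. The feature table annotates only one short β-globin-locus insulator match. The associated work concerns reducing Cas9 transgene silencing by incorporating intron sequences, so the construct is suited to establishing stable Cas9-expressing cell lines and to testing the effect of the intron and insulators on sustained expression.
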