Addgene plasmid #249154: pSA144 HBB_IVS2-Cas9-BFP with core cHS4 insulators
Purpose: Overexpression of SpCas9-BFP with HBB IVS2 intron in 5' UTR and blasticidin resistance gene. Flanked by cHS4 core insulators. Contains Cp36 recombination site.
Depositing lab: Michael Bassik. Depositing organization: Stanford University. Publication: Reduced Cas9 transgene silencing by incorporation of intron sequences. Arana S, Du PP, Vaughan-Jackson A, Enright N, Spees K, Valbuena R, Garcia CA, Nguyen T, Venida A, Seczynska M, Bintu L, Lehner PJ, Prolo LM, Bassik MC. Nat Commun. 2025 Nov 27;16(1):10656. doi: 10.1038/s41467-025-65669-0. PubMed 41309578.
Backbone
  Vector backbone: pPD008
  Vector type: Mammalian Expression, CRISPR ; Cp36 donor DNA
  Selectable markers: Blasticidin
Growth in bacteria
  Bacterial resistance: Ampicillin, 100 μg/mL
  Growth temperature: 30°C
  Growth strain: NEB Stable
  Copy number: High Copy
Gene/Insert
  Gene/Insert name: HBB_IVS2-Cas9-TagBFP with core cHS4 insulators
  Species: H. sapiens (human); S. pyogenes Cas9, synthetic
  Mutation: HBB IVS2 intron
  Entrez Gene: HBB (a.k.a. CD113t-C, ECYT6, beta-globin)
  Promoter: EF1a
  Cloning method: Gibson Cloning
Terms and licenses: Academic/Nonprofit Terms; Industry Terms: Not Available to Industry
How to cite: pSA144 HBB_IVS2-Cas9-BFP with core cHS4 insulators was a gift from Michael Bassik (Addgene plasmid # 249154 ; http://n2t.net/addgene:249154 ; RRID:Addgene_249154)
