>Addgene plasmid #249154 | pSA144 HBB_IVS2-Cas9-BFP with core cHS4 insulators | depositor partial sequence | sequence record 491840 | core cHS4 insulator
TTTTCCCCGTATCCCCCCAGGTGTCTGCAGGCTCAAAGAGCAGCGAGAAGCGTTCAGAGGAAAGCGATCC
CGTGCCACCTTCCCCGTGCCCGGGCTGTCCCCGCACGCTGCCGGCTCGGGGATGCGGGGGGAGCGCCGGA
CCGGAGCGGAGCCCCGGGCGGCTCGCTGCTGCCCCCTAGCGGGGGAGGGACGTAATTACATCCCTGGGGG
CTTTGGGGGGGGGCTGTCCCT
