>Addgene plasmid #249154 | pSA144 HBB_IVS2-Cas9-BFP with core cHS4 insulators | depositor partial sequence | sequence record 491841 | HBB IVS2 intron
GTGAGTCTATGGGACGCTTGATGTTTTCTTTCCCCTTCTTTTCTATGGTTAAGTTCATGTCATAGGAAGG
GGATAAGTAACAGGGTACAGTTTAGAATGGGAAACAGACGAATGATTGCATCAGTGTGGAAGTCTCAGGA
TCGTTTTAGTTTCTTTTATTTGCTGTTCATAACAATTGTTTTCTTTTGTTTAATTCTTGCTTTCTTTTTT
TTTCTTCTCCGCAATTTTTACTATTATACTTAATGCCTTAACATTGTGTATAACAAAAGGAAATATCTCT
GAGATACATTAAGTAACTTAAAAAAAAACTTTACACAGTCTGCCTAGTACATTACTATTTGGAATATATG
TGTGCTTATTTGCATATTCATAATCTCCCTACTTTATTTTCTTTTATTTTTAATTGATACATAATCATTA
TACATATTTATGGGTTAAAGTGTAATGTTTTAATATGTGTACACATATTGACCAAATCAGGGTAATTTTG
CATTTGTAATTTTAAAAAATGCTTTCTTCTTTTAATATACTTTTTTGTTTATCTTATTTCTAATACTTTC
CCTAATCTCTTTCTTTCAGGGCAATAATGATACAATGTATCATGCCTCTTTGCACCATTCTAAAGAATAA
CAGTGATAATTTCTGGGTTAAGGCAATAGCAATATCTCTGCATATAAATATTTCTGCATATAAATTGTAA
CTGATGTAAGAGGTTTCATATTGCTAATAGCAGCTACAATCCAGCTACCATTCTGCTTTTATTTTATGGT
TGGGATAAGGCTGGATTATTCTGAGTCCAAGCTAGGCCCTTTTGCTAATCATGTTCATACCTCTTATCTT
CCTCCCACAG
